>Addgene plasmid #37012 | pClneoHA mouse Numb | addgene partial sequence | sequence record 47207 | chim-int-F 5'-TCTTACTGACATCCACTTTGCC-3'
AACATGTACCCATACGACGTCCCAGACTACGCTCTCGAGGAATTCACGCGTTTCAGGAGAAAGAAAGACG
TTTATGTCCCAGAGGCCAGCCGTCCACATCAGTGGCAGACAGATGAAGAAGGAGTCCGCACTGGAAAGTG
TAGCTTCCCAGTTAAGTACCTCGGCCACGTAGAAGTTGATGAGTCAAGAGGAATGCACATCTGTGAAGAT
GCCGTAAAGAGATTGAAAGCTACGGGAAAGAAAGCAGTGAAGGCCGTTCTGTGGGTGTCAGCGGATGGGC
TCAGAGTTGTGGACGAGAAAACTAAGGACCTCATAGTTGACCAGACAATAGAAAAAGTTTCCTTCTGTGC
CCCAGATAGGAACTTTGACAGAGCCTTTTCTTACATATGTCGCGATGGCACCACTCGGCGATGGATCTGT
CATTGTTTCATGGCTGTCAAAGACACGGGGGAAAGACTGAGCCACGCCGTGGGCTGTGCTTTTGCAGCCT
GTTTAGAGCGTAAACAGAAGCGGGAGAAGGAGTGTGGCGTCACTGCTACTTTTGATGCCAGTAGAACCAC
TTTCACAAGAGAAGG
