[The description below was written by a language model from this plasmid's Addgene catalogue record.]
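Description:
pClneoHA mouse Numb is a mammalian expression plasmid built on the commercial pCI-neo backbone (about 5.5 kb without insert). It is maintained in E. coli as a high-copy plasmid under ampicillin selection. It also carries a neomycin resistance marker, so transfected mammalian cells can be selected with G418, which allows stable lines to be derived as well as transient expression. No feature table accompanies the record, so details such as the origin of replication, intron or polyadenylation signals are not documented here beyond what the backbone name implies.

The payload is a mouse (M. musculus) Numb cDNA placed under the CMV promoter, which drives strong constitutive transcription in most mammalian cell types. The insert is recorded as covering Numb amino acids 8–853 rather than the complete open reading frame, so the first few native residues are missing. An HA epitope tag is fused at the N terminus, and translation presumably starts upstream of or within the tag sequence. The fragment was cloned between EcoRI and SalI sites, both of which were retained, so the insert can be excised or transferred. The cDNA came from a commercially purchased clone.

The HA tag allows the expressed Numb protein to be detected or immunoprecipitated with anti-HA antibodies, without the need for a Numb-specific reagent. Numb is an endocytic adaptor protein, and the associated publication concerns Ligand-of-Numb protein X acting as an endocytic scaffold for junctional adhesion molecule 4. This suggests the construct was used to express tagged Numb in cultured cells for protein interaction and localisation studies in that setting.
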