Addgene plasmid #37012: pClneoHA mouse Numb
Depositing lab: Yutaka Hata. Publication: Ligand-of-Numb protein X is an endocytic scaffold for junctional adhesion molecule 4. Kansaku A, Hirabayashi S, Mori H, Fujiwara N, Kawata A, Ikeda M, Rokukawa C, Kurihara H, Hata Y. Oncogene. 2006 Aug 24;25(37):5071-84. Epub 2006 Jul 10. 10.1038/sj.onc.1209468 PubMed 16832352.
Backbone
  Vector backbone: pCl-neo
  Backbone manufacturer: Promega
  Backbone size w/o insert (bp): 5472
  Vector type: Mammalian Expression
  Selectable markers: Neomycin (select with G418)
Growth in bacteria
  Bacterial resistance: Ampicillin, 100 μg/mL
  Growth temperature: 37°C
  Growth strain: DH5alpha
  Copy number: High Copy
Gene/Insert
  Gene/Insert name: Numb
  Species: M. musculus (mouse)
  Mutation: contains Numb aa 8-853
  GenBank ID: BC033459
  Entrez Gene: Numb (a.k.a. Nb)
  Promoter: CMV
  Tag / fusion protein: HA (N terminal on insert)
  Cloning method: Restriction Enzyme; 5′ cloning site EcoRI (not destroyed); 3′ cloning site SalI (not destroyed)
  Sequencing primers: 5′ CMV-F; 3′ T3
Resource information
  A portion of this plasmid was derived from a plasmid made by: Mouse Numb cDNA was purchased from Open Biosystems
Terms and licenses: Academic/Nonprofit Terms; Industry Terms: Not Available to Industry
How to cite: pClneoHA mouse Numb was a gift from Yutaka Hata (Addgene plasmid # 37012 ; http://n2t.net/addgene:37012 ; RRID:Addgene_37012)
